>Addgene plasmid #199166 | pET-6xHis-GFP(0) | addgene full sequence | sequence record 392679 | Addgene NGS Result
AATCTGCTCTGATGCCGCATAGTTAAGCCAGTATACACTCCGCTATCGCTACGTGACTGGGTCATGGCTG
CGCCCCGACACCCGCCAACACCCGCTGACGCGCCCTGACGGGCTTGTCTGCTCCCGGCATCCGCTTACAG
ACAAGCTGTGACCGTCTCCGGGAGCTGCATGTGTCAGAGGTTTTCACCGTCATCACCGAAACGCGCGAGG
CAGCTGCGGTAAAGCTCATCAGCGTGGTCGTGAAGCGATTCACAGATGTCTGCCTGTTCATCCGCGTCCA
GCTCGTTGAGTTTCTCCAGAAGCGTTAATGTCTGGCTTCTGATAAAGCGGGCCATGTTAAGGGCGGTTTT
TTCCTGTTTGGTCACTGATGCCTCCGTGTAAGGGGGATTTCTGTTCATGGGGGTAATGATACCGATGAAA
CGAGAGAGGATGCTCACGATACGGGTTACTGATGATGAACATGCCCGGTTACTGGAACGTTGTGAGGGTA
AACAACTGGCGGTATGGATGCGGCGGGACCAGAGAAAAATCACTCAGGGTCAATGCCAGCGCTTCGTTAA
TACAGATGTAGGTGTTCCACAGGGTAGCCAGCAGCATCCTGCGATGCAGATCCGGAACATAATGGTGCAG
GGCGCTGACTTCCGCGTTTCCAGACTTTACGAAACACGGAAACCGAAGACCATTCATGTTGTTGCTCAGG
TCGCAGACGTTTTGCAGCAGCAGTCGCTTCACGTTCGCTCGCGTATCGGTGATTCATTCTGCTAACCAGT
AAGGCAACCCCGCCAGCCTAGCCGGGTCCTCAACGACAGGAGCACGATCATGCTAGTCATGCCCCGCGCC
CACCGGAAGGAGCTGACTGGGTTGAAGGCTCTCAAGGGCATCGGTCGAGATCCCGGTGCCTAATGAGTGA
GCTAACTTACATTAATTGCGTTGCGCTCACTGCCCGCTTTCCAGTCGGGAAACCTGTCGTGCCAGCTGCA
TTAATGAATCGGCCAACGCGCGGGGAGAGGCGGTTTGCGTATTGGGCGCCAGGGTGGTTTTTCTTTTCAC
CAGTGAGACGGGCAACAGCTGATTGCCCTTCACCGCCTGGCCCTGAGAGAGTTGCAGCAAGCGGTCCACG
CTGGTTTGCCCCAGCAGGCGAAAATCCTGTTTGATGGTGGTTAACGGCGGGATATAACATGAGCTGTCTT
CGGTATCGTCGTATCCCACTACCGAGATGTCCGCACCAACGCGCAGCCCGGACTCGGTAATGGCGCGCAT
TGCGCCCAGCGCCATCTGATCGTTGGCAACCAGCATCGCAGTGGGAACGATGCCCTCATTCAGCATTTGC
ATGGTTTGTTGAAAACCGGACATGGCACTCCAGTCGCCTTCCCGTTCCGCTATCGGCTGAATTTGATTGC
GAGTGAGATATTTATGCCAGCCAGCCAGACGCAGACGCGCCGAGACAGAACTTAATGGGCCCGCTAACAG
CGCGATTTGCTGGTGACCCAATGCGACCAGATGCTCCACGCCCAGTCGCGTACCGTCTTCATGGGAGAAA
ATAATACTGTTGATGGGTGTCTGGTCAGAGACATCAAGAAATAACGCCGGAACATTAGTGCAGGCAGCTT
CCACAGCAATGGCATCCTGGTCATCCAGCGGATAGTTAATGATCAGCCCACTGACGCGTTGCGCGAGAAG
ATTGTGCACCGCCGCTTTACAGGCTTCGACGCCGCTTCGTTCTACCATCGACACCACCACGCTGGCACCC
AGTTGATCGGCGCGAGATTTAATCGCCGCGACAATTTGCGACGGCGCGTGCAGGGCCAGACTGGAGGTGG
CAACGCCAATCAGCAACGACTGTTTGCCCGCCAGTTGTTGTGCCACGCGGTTGGGAATGTAATTCAGCTC
CGCCATCGCCGCTTCCACTTTTTCCCGCGTTTTCGCAGAAACGTGGCTGGCCTGGTTCACCACGCGGGAA
ACGGTCTGATAAGAGACACCGGCATACTCTGCGACATCGTATAACGTTACTGGTTTCACATTCACCACCC
TGAATTGACTCTCTTCCGGGCGCTATCATGCCATACCGCGAAAGGTTTTGCGCCATTCGATGGTGTCCGG
GATCTCGACGCTCTCCCTTATGCGACTCCTGCATTAGGAAGCAGCCCAGTAGTAGGTTGAGGCCGTTGAG
CACCGCCGCCGCAAGGAATGGTGCATGCAAGGAGATGGCGCCCAACAGTCCCCCGGCCACGGGGCCTGCC
ACCATACCCACGCCGAAACAAGCGCTCATGAGCCCGAAGTGGCGAGCCCGATCTTCCCCATCGGTGATGT
CGGCGATATAGGCGCCAGCAACCGCACCTGTGGCGCCGGTGATGCCGGCCACGATGCGTCCGGCGTAGAG
GATCGAGATCGATCTCGATCCCGCGAAATTAATACGACTCACTATAGGGGAATTGTGAGCGGATAACAAT
TCCCCTCTAGAAATAATTTTGTTTAACTTTAAGAAGGAGATATACCATGGGTCATCACCACCACCATCAC
GGTGGCGCTAGCAAAGGTGAACGTCTGTTTACTGGTGTAGTACCGATCTTAGTGGAATTAGACGGCGACG
TGAACGGTCATAAATTTAGCGTGCGCGGCGAGGGCGAAGGTGACGCTACCAATGGTAAATTGACCCTGAA
GTTTATTTGCACAACAGGCAAATTACCCGTTCCGTGGCCCACCTTAGTGACCACCCTGACCTATGGCGTT
CAGTGCTTCAGTCGTTACCCTGATCATATGAAACAACACGATTTTTTCAAATCAGCCATGCCTGAAGGAT
ATGTTCAAGAGCGTACAATCAGCTTCAAGGACGATGGCACCTATAAAACGCGTGCGGAAGTGAAATTTGA
AGGCGACACATTAGTAAATCGTATCGAACTGAAAGGTCGTGACTTCAAAGAAGACGGCAACATTTTAGGC
CATAAACTGGAATATAACTTTAATTCTCATAACGTGTATATTACGGCCGATAAACAGAAGAATGGTATCA
AGGCAAATTTCAAAATTCGCCATAACGTGGAGGACGGCAGCGTTCAATTAGCGGATCATTATCAACAAAA
CACGCCGATTGGTGATGGGCCTGTACTGTTACCTCGCAACCACTACCTGAGCACCCAATCTGCCCTGAGC
AAAGATCCGAAAGAAAAACGCGATCACATGGTTCTGTTAGAATTCGTGACCGCTGCAGGCATTACGCACG
GAATGGACGAACGCTACAAGTAATAATGAGGTACCCTCGAGTCTGGTAAAGAAACCGCTGCTGCGAAATT
TGAACGCCAGCACATGGACTCGTCTACTAGCGCAGCTTAATTAACCTAGGCTGCTGCCACCGCTGAGCAA
TAACTAGCATAACCCCTTGGGGCCTCTAAACGGGTCTTGAGGGGTTTTTTGCTGAAAGGAGGAACTATAT
CCGGATTGGCGAATGGG
[124 nt withheld, positions 3448-3571]
C
[91 nt withheld, positions 3573-3663]
A
[49 nt withheld, positions 3665-3713]
CCTTTGACGTTGGAGTCCACGTTCTTT
[37 nt withheld, positions 3741-3777]
ACCCTATCTCGGTCTATTCTTTTGATTTATAAGGGATTTTGCCGATTTCGGCCTATTGGTTAAAAAATGA
GCTGATTTAACAAAAATTTAACGCGAATTTTAACAAAATATTAACGTTTACAATTTCTGGCGGCACGATG
GCATGAGATTATCAAAAAGGATCTTCACCTAGATCCTTTTAAATTAAAAATGAAGTTTTAAATCAATCTA
AAGTATATATGAGTAAACTTGGTCTGACAGTTACCAATGCTTAATCAGTGAGGCACCTATCTCAGCGATC
TGTCTATTTCGTTCATCCATAGTTGCCTGACTCCCCGTCGTGTAGATAACTACGATACGGGAGGGCTTAC
CATCTGGCCCCAGTGCTGCAATGATACCGCGAGACCCACGCTCACCGGCTCCAGATTTATCAGCAATAAA
CCAGCCAGCCGGAAGGGCCGAGCGCAGAAGTGGTCCTGCAACTTTATCCGCCTCCATCCAGTCTATTAAT
TGTTGCCGGGAAGCTAGAGTAAGTAGTTCGCCAGTTAATAGTTTGCGCAACGTTGTTGCCATTGCTACAG
GCATCGTGGTGTCACGCTCGTCGTTTGGTATGGCTTCATTCAGCTCCGGTTCCCAACGATCAAGGCGAGT
TACATGATCCCCCATGTTGTGCAAAAAAGCGGTTAGCTCCTTCGGTCCTCCGATCGTTGTCAGAAGTAAG
TTGGCCGCAGTGTTATCACTCATGGTTATGGCAGCACTGCATAATTCTCTTACTGTCATGCCATCCGTAA
GATGCTTTTCTGTGACTGGTGAGTACTCAACCAAGTCATTCTGAGAATAGTGTATGCGGCGACCGAGTTG
CTCTTGCCCGGCGTCAATACGGGATAATACCGCGCCACATAGCAGAACTTTAAAAGTGCTCATCATTGGA
AAACGTTCTTCGGGGCGAAAACTCTCAAGGATCTTACCGCTGTTGAGATCCAGTTCGATGTAACCCACTC
GTGCACCCAACTGATCTTCAGCATCTTTTACTTTCACCAGCGTTTCTGGGTGAGCAAAAACAGGAAGGCA
AAATGCCGCAAAAAAGGGAATAAGGGCGACACGGAAATGTTGAATACTCATACTCTTCCTTTTTCAATCA
TGATTGAAGCATTTATCAGGGTTATTGTCTCATGAGCGGATACATATTTGAATGTATTTAGAAAAATAAA
CAAATAGGTCATGACCAAAATCCCTTAACGTGAGTTTTCGTTCCACTGAGCGTCAGACCCCGTAGAAAAG
ATCAAAGGATCTTCTTGAGATCCTTTTTTTCTGCGCGTAATCTGCTGCTTGCAAACAAAAAAACCACCGC
TACCAGCGGTGGTTTGTTTGCCGGATCAAGAGCTACCAACTCTTTTTCCGAAGGTAACTGGCTTCAGCAG
AGCGCAGATACCAAATACTGTCCTTCTAGTGTAGCCGTAGTTAGGCCACCACTTCAAGAACTCTGTAGCA
CCGCCTACATACCTCGCTCTGCTAATCCTGTTACCAGTGGCTGCTGCCAGTGGCGATAAGTCGTGTCTTA
CCGGGTTGGACTCAAGACGATAGTTACCGGATAAGGCGCAGCGGTCGGGCTGAACGGGGGGTTCGTGCAC
ACAGCCCAGCTTGGAGCGAACGACCTACACCGAACTGAGATACCTACAGCGTGAGCTATGAGAAAGCGCC
ACGCTTCCCGAAGGGAGAAAGGCGGACAGGTATCCGGTAAGCGGCAGGGTCGGAACAGGAGAGCGCACGA
GGGAGCTTCCAGGGGGAAACGCCTGGTATCTTTATAGTCCTGTCGGGTTTCGCCACCTCTGACTTGAGCG
TCGATTTTTGTGATGCTCGTCAGGGGGGCGGAGCCTATGGAAAAACGCCAGCAACGCGGCCTTTTTACGG
TTCCTGGCCTTTTGCTGGCCTTTTGCTCACATGTTCTTTCCTGCGTTATCCCCTGATTCTGTGGATAACC
GTATTACCGCCTTTGAGTGAGCTGATACCGCTCGCCGCAGCCGAACGACCGAGCGCAGCGAGTCAGTGAG
CGAGGAAGCGGAAGAGCGCCTGATGCGGTATTTTCTCCTTACGCATCTGTGCGGTATTTCACACCGCAAT
GGTGCACTCTCAGTAC
Features (pLannotate 1.2.2; 19 found; start..end, strand, type, name):
    174..365     -  CDS            rop: Rop protein, which maintains plasmids at low copy number; rop
    382..762     +  CDS            YPB1_ECOLX: Protein predicted: Swiss-Prot protein existence level 4. From Escherichia coli.
    824..888     -  CDS            TcR (fragment): tetracycline efflux protein; tet; confers resistance to tetracycline
    903..924     -  protein_bind   CAP binding site: CAP binding activates transcription in the presence of cAMP. E. coli catabolite activator protein
    937..2019    -  CDS            lacI: lac repressor; lacI; The lac repressor binds to the lac operator to inhibit transcription in E. coli. This inhibition can be relieved by adding lactose or isopropyl-β-D-thiogalactopyranoside (IPTG).
   2020..2097    -  promoter       lacI promoter: lacI
   2105..2384    -  CDS            TcR (fragment): tetracycline efflux protein; tet; confers resistance to tetracycline
   2410..2428    +  promoter       T7 promoter: promoter for bacteriophage T7 RNA polymerase
   2429..2453    +  protein_bind   lac operator: The lac repressor binds to the lac operator to inhibit transcription in E. coli. This inhibition can be relieved by adding lactose or isopropyl-β-D-thiogalactopyranoside (IPTG). lac repressor encoded by lacI
   2468..2490    +  RBS            RBS: efficient ribosome binding site from bacteriophage T7 gene 10 (Olins and Rangwala, 1989)
   2530..3240    +  CDS            Superfolder GFP: Superfolder GFP is a basic (constitutively fluorescent) green fluorescent protein published in 2005, derived from Aequorea victoria. It is reported to be a very rapidly-maturing weak dimer.
   3268..3309    +  CDS            S-Tag (fragment): affinity and epitope tag derived from pancreatic ribonuclease A
   3339..3356    +  CDS            SET1 (fragment): solubility-enhancement tag derived from T7 phage gene 10B
   3364..3411    +  terminator     T7 terminator: transcription terminator for bacteriophage T7 RNA polymerase
   3448..3903    +  rep_origin     f1 ori (sequence partly withheld): f1 bacteriophage origin of replication; arrow indicates direction of (+) strand synthesis
   4018..4878    -  CDS            AmpR: β-lactamase; bla; confers resistance to ampicillin, carbenicillin, and related antibiotics
   4879..4971    -  promoter       AmpR promoter: bla
   5052..5640    +  rep_origin     ori: high-copy-number ColE1/pMB1/pBR322/pUC origin of replication
   5826..72      -  misc_feature   bom (across the origin): basis of mobility region from pBR322
