[The description below was written by a language model from this plasmid's Addgene catalogue record and pLannotate feature annotations shown in this document.]
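Description:
pET-6xHis-GFP(0) is a bacterial expression plasmid built on a pETDuet backbone (about 5.9 kb) for producing a charge-neutral variant of green fluorescent protein in E. coli. It replicates from a ColE1/pBR322-type origin and is selected with ampicillin through the β-lactamase (AmpR) gene. The feature table also shows the rop gene and bom region typical of pBR322-derived pET vectors, although the catalogue entry lists the plasmid as high copy. An f1 origin is present as well, along with short tetracycline-resistance gene fragments that are backbone remnants rather than a functional marker.

The payload is a synthesized 744 bp GFP(0) open reading frame, which the annotation identifies as a superfolder GFP derivative. It carries five recorded substitutions (E16R, I138R, D207R, N222K, L246R) that introduce basic residues, replacing acidic or uncharged ones, consistent with the aim of bringing the protein's net charge to neutral. A short N-terminal leader containing a hexahistidine tag allows purification by metal-affinity chromatography. Expression is driven by a T7 promoter followed by a lac operator and the strong T7 gene 10 ribosome binding site, and it ends at a T7 terminator. The plasmid-encoded lacI repressor keeps transcription off until it is induced with IPTG in a host that supplies T7 RNA polymerase. S-tag and related tag fragments annotated downstream of the GFP coding region appear to be vector-derived sequence, and the record does not list them as part of the fusion.

According to the associated publication title, the construct belongs to work on how tuning protein electrostatics affects the formation of biomolecular condensates in bacteria, where a neutral GFP would presumably be compared with charged variants.
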