Addgene plasmid #199166: pET-6xHis-GFP(0)
Purpose: used to express a neutral GFP variant in E. coli
Depositing lab: Allie Obermeyer. Depositing organization: Columbia University. Publication: Formation of Biomolecular Condensates in Bacteria by Tuning Protein Electrostatics. Yeong V, Werth EG, Brown LM, Obermeyer AC. ACS Cent Sci. 2020 Dec 23;6(12):2301-2310. doi: 10.1021/acscentsci.0c01146. Epub 2020 Nov 12. PubMed 33376791.
Backbone
  Vector backbone: pETDuet
  Total vector size (bp): 5896
Growth in bacteria
  Bacterial resistance: Ampicillin, 100 μg/mL
  Growth temperature: 37°C
  Growth strain: DH5alpha
  Copy number: High Copy
Gene/Insert
  Gene/Insert name: GFP(0)
  Insert size (bp): 744
  Mutation: E16R, I138R, D207R, N222K, L246R
  Promoter: T7
  Tag / fusion protein: MGHHHHHHGGA (N terminal on insert)
  Cloning method: Unknown
  Sequencing primers: 5′ T7; 3′ T7-term
Resource information
  A portion of this plasmid was derived from a plasmid made by: This gene was synthesized and cloned into the plasmid by GenScript.
Terms and licenses: Academic/Nonprofit Terms; Industry Terms: Not Available to Industry
How to cite: pET-6xHis-GFP(0) was a gift from Allie Obermeyer (Addgene plasmid # 199166 ; http://n2t.net/addgene:199166 ; RRID:Addgene_199166)
